>Addgene plasmid #77747 | PRKAG1 gRNA (BRDN0001147362) | addgene full sequence | sequence record 188348 | Addgene Assembled Sequence
CCCGGGTGCAAAGATGGATAAAGTTTTAAACAGAGAGGAATCTTTGCAGCTAATGGACCTTCTAGGTCTT
GAAAGGAGTGGGAATTGGCTCCGGTGCCCGTCAGTGGGCAGAGCGCACATCGCCCACAGTCCCCGAGAAG
TTGGGGGGAGGGGTCGGCAATTGATCCGGTGCCTAGAGAAGGTGGCGCGGGGTAAACTGGGAAAGTGATG
TCGTGTACTGGCTCCGCCTTTTTCCCGAGGGTGGGGGAGAACCGTATATAAGTGCAGTAGTCGCCGTGAA
CGTTCTTTTTCGCAACGGGTTTGCCGCCAGAACACAGGTAAGTGCCGTGTGTGGTTCCCGCGGGCCTGGC
CTCTTTACGGGTTATGGCCCTTGCGTGCCTTGAATTACTTCCACCTGGCTGCAGTACGTGATTCTTGATC
CCGAGCTTCGGGTTGGAAGTGGGTGGGAGAGTTCGAGGCCTTGCGCTTAAGGAGCCCCTTCGCCTCGTGC
TTGAGTTGAGGCCTGGCCTGGGCGCTGGGGCCGCCGCGTGCGAATCTGGTGGCACCTTCGCGCCTGTCTC
GCTGCTTTCGATAAGTCTCTAGCCATTTAAAATTTTTGATGACCTGCTGCGACGCTTTTTTTCTGGCAAG
ATAGTCTTGTAAATGCGGGCCAAGATCTGCACACTGGTATTTCGGTTTTTGGGGCCGCGGGCGGCGACGG
GGCCCGTGCGTCCCAGCGCACATGTTCGGCGAGGCGGGGCCTGCGAGCGCGGCCACCGAGAATCGGACGG
GGGTAGTCTCAAGCTGGCCGGCCTGCTCTGGTGCCTGGCCTCGCGCCGCCGTGTATCGCCCCGCCCTGGG
CGGCAAGGCTGGCCCGGTCGGCACCAGTTGCGTGAGCGGAAAGATGGCCGCTTCCCGGCCCTGCTGCAGG
GAGCTCAAAATGGAGGACGCGGCGCTCGGGAGAGCGGGCGGGTGAGTCACCCACACAAAGGAAAAGGGCC
TTTCCGTCCTCAGCCGTCGCTTCATGTGACTCCACGGAGTACCGGGCGCCGTCCAGGCACCTCGATTAGT
TCTCGAGCTTTTGGAGTACGTCGTCTTTAGGTTGGGGGGAGGGGTTTTATGCGATGGAGTTTCCCCACAC
TGAGTGGGTGGAGACTGAAGTTAGGCCAGCTTGGCACTTGATGTAATTCTCCTTGGAATTTGCCCTTTTT
GAGTTTGGATCTTGGTTCATTCTCAAGCCTCAGACAGTGGTTCAAAGTTTTTTTCTTCCATTTCAGGTGT
CGTGACGTACGGCCACCATGACCGAGTACAAGCCCACGGTGCGCCTCGCCACCCGCGACGACGTCCCCAG
GGCCGTACGCACCCTCGCCGCCGCGTTCGCCGACTACCCCGCCACGCGCCACACCGTCGATCCGGACCGC
CACATCGAGCGGGTCACCGAGCTGCAAGAACTCTTCCTCACGCGCGTCGGGCTCGACATCGGCAAGGTGT
GGGTCGCGGACGACGGCGCCGCCGTGGCGGTCTGGACCACGCCGGAGAGCGTCGAAGCGGGGGCGGTGTT
CGCCGAGATCGGCCCGCGCATGGCCGAGTTGAGCGGTTCCCGGCTGGCCGCGCAGCAACAGATGGAAGGC
CTCCTGGCGCCGCACCGGCCCAAGGAGCCCGCGTGGTTCCTGGCCACCGTCGGAGTCTCGCCCGACCACC
AGGGCAAGGGTCTGGGCAGCGCCGTCGTGCTCCCCGGAGTGGAGGCGGCCGAGCGCGCCGGGGTGCCCGC
CTTCCTGGAGACCTCCGCGCCCCGCAACCTCCCCTTCTACGAGCGGCTCGGCTTCACCGTCACCGCCGAC
GTCGAGGTGCCCGAAGGACCGCGCACCTGGTGCATGACCCGCAAGCCCGGTGCCTGAACGCGTTAAGTCG
ACAATCAACCTCTGGATTACAAAATTTGTGAAAGATTGACTGGTATTCTTAACTATGTTGCTCCTTTTAC
GCTATGTGGATACGCTGCTTTAATGCCTTTGTATCATGCTATTGCTTCCCGTATGGCTTTCATTTTCTCC
TCCTTGTATAAATCCTGGTTGCTGTCTCTTTATGAGGAGTTGTGGCCCGTTGTCAGGCAACGTGGCGTGG
TGTGCACTGTGTTTGCTGACGCAACCCCCACTGGTTGGGGCATTGCCACCACCTGTCAGCTCCTTTCCGG
GACTTTCGCTTTCCCCCTCCCTATTGCCACGGCGGAACTCATCGCCGCCTGCCTTGCCCGCTGCTGGACA
GGGGCTCGGCTGTTGGGCACTGACAATTCCGTGGTGTTGTCGGGGAAATCATCGTCCTTTCCTTGGCTGC
TCGCCTGTGTTGCCACCTGGATTCTGCGCGGGACGTCCTTCTGCTACGTCCCTTCGGCCCTCAATCCAGC
GGACCTTCCTTCCCGCGGCCTGCTGCCGGCTCTGCGGCCTCTTCCGCGTCTTCGCCTTCGCCCTCAGACG
AGTCGGATCTCCCTTTGGGCCGCCTCCCCGCGTCGACTTTAAGACCAATGACTTACAAGGCAGCTGTAGA
TCTTAGCCACTTTTTAAAAGAAAAGGGGGGACTGGAAGGGCTAATTCACTCCCAACGAAGACAAGATCTG
CTTTTTGCTTGTACTGGGTCTCTCTGGTTAGACCAGATCTGAGCCTGGGAGCTCTCTGGCTAACTAGGGA
ACCCACTGCTTAAGCCTCAATAAAGCTTGCCTTGAGTGCTTCAAGTAGTGTGTGCCCGTCTGTTGTGTGA
CTCTGGTAACTAGAGATCCCTCAGACCCTTTTAGTCAGTGTGGAAAATCTCTAGCAGTACGTATAGTAGT
TCATGTCATCTTATTATTCAGTATTTATAACTTGCAAAGAAATGAATATCAGAGAGTGAGAGGAACTTGT
TTATTGCAGCTTATAATGGTTACAAATAAAGCAATAGCATCACAAATTTCACAAATAAAGCATTTTTTTC
ACTGCATTCTAGTTGTGGTTTGTCCAAACTCATCAATGTATCTTATCATGTCTGGCTCTAGCTATCCCGC
CCCTAACTCCGCCCATCCCGCCCCTAACTCCGCCCAGTTCCGCCCATTCTCCGCCCCATGGCTGACTAAT
TTTTTTTATTTATGCAGAGGCCGAGGCCGCCTCGGCCTCTGAGCTATTCCAGAAGTAGTGAGGAGGCTTT
TTTGGAGGCCTAGGGACGTACCCAATTCGCCCTATAGTGAGTCGTATTACGCGCGCTCACTGGCCGTCGT
TTTACAACGTCGTGACTGGGAAAACCCTGGCGTTACCCAACTTAATCGCCTTGCAGCACATCCCCCTTTC
GCCAGCTGGCGTAATAGCGAAGAGGCCCGCACCGATCGCCCTTCCCAACAGTTGCGCAGCCTGAATGGCG
AATGGG
[124 nt withheld, positions 3367-3490]
C
[91 nt withheld, positions 3492-3582]
A
[49 nt withheld, positions 3584-3632]
CCTTTGACGTTGGAGTCCACGTTCTTT
[37 nt withheld, positions 3660-3696]
ACCCTATCTCGGTCTATTCTTTTGATTTATAAGGGATTTTGCCGATTTCGGCCTATTGGTTAAAAAATGA
GCTGATTTAACAAAAATTTAACGCGAATTTTAACAAAATATTAACGCTTACAATTTAGGTGGCACTTTTC
GGGGAAATGTGCGCGGAACCCCTATTTGTTTATTTTTCTAAATACATTCAAATATGTATCCGCTCATGAG
ACAATAACCCTGATAAATGCTTCAATAATATTGAAAAAGGAAGAGTATGAGTATTCAACATTTCCGTGTC
GCCCTTATTCCCTTTTTTGCGGCATTTTGCCTTCCTGTTTTTGCTCACCCAGAAACGCTGGTGAAAGTAA
AAGATGCTGAAGATCAGTTGGGTGCACGAGTGGGTTACATCGAACTGGATCTCAACAGCGGTAAGATCCT
TGAGAGTTTTCGCCCCGAAGAACGTTTTCCAATGATGAGCACTTTTAAAGTTCTGCTATGTGGCGCGGTA
TTATCCCGTATTGACGCCGGGCAAGAGCAACTCGGTCGCCGCATACACTATTCTCAGAATGACTTGGTTG
AGTACTCACCAGTCACAGAAAAGCATCTTACGGATGGCATGACAGTAAGAGAATTATGCAGTGCTGCCAT
AACCATGAGTGATAACACTGCGGCCAACTTACTTCTGACAACGATCGGAGGACCGAAGGAGCTAACCGCT
TTTTTGCACAACATGGGGGATCATGTAACTCGCCTTGATCGTTGGGAACCGGAGCTGAATGAAGCCATAC
CAAACGACGAGCGTGACACCACGATGCCTGTAGCAATGGCAACAACGTTGCGCAAACTATTAACTGGCGA
ACTACTTACTCTAGCTTCCCGGCAACAATTAATAGACTGGATGGAGGCGGATAAAGTTGCAGGACCACTT
CTGCGCTCGGCCCTTCCGGCTGGCTGGTTTATTGCTGATAAATCTGGAGCCGGTGAGCGTGGGTCTCGCG
GTATCATTGCAGCACTGGGGCCAGATGGTAAGCCCTCCCGTATCGTAGTTATCTACACGACGGGGAGTCA
GGCAACTATGGATGAACGAAATAGACAGATCGCTGAGATAGGTGCCTCACTGATTAAGCATTGGTAACTG
TCAGACCAAGTTTACTCATATATACTTTAGATTGATTTAAAACTTCATTTTTAATTTAAAAGGATCTAGG
TGAAGATCCTTTTTGATAATCTCATGACCAAAATCCCTTAACGTGAGTTTTCGTTCCACTGAGCGTCAGA
CCCCGTAGAAAAGATCAAAGGATCTTCTTGAGATCCTTTTTTTCTGCGCGTAATCTGCTGCTTGCAAACA
AAAAAACCACCGCTACCAGCGGTGGTTTGTTTGCCGGATCAAGAGCTACCAACTCTTTTTCCGAAGGTAA
CTGGCTTCAGCAGAGCGCAGATACCAAATACTGTTCTTCTAGTGTAGCCGTAGTTAGGCCACCACTTCAA
GAACTCTGTAGCACCGCCTACATACCTCGCTCTGCTAATCCTGTTACCAGTGGCTGCTGCCAGTGGCGAT
AAGTCGTGTCTTACCGGGTTGGACTCAAGACGATAGTTACCGGATAAGGCGCAGCGGTCGGGCTGAACGG
GGGGTTCGTGCACACAGCCCAGCTTGGAGCGAACGACCTACACCGAACTGAGATACCTACAGCGTGAGCT
ATGAGAAAGCGCCACGCTTCCCGAAGGGAGAAAGGCGGACAGGTATCCGGTAAGCGGCAGGGTCGGAACA
GGAGAGCGCACGAGGGAGCTTCCAGGGGGAAACGCCTGGTATCTTTATAGTCCTGTCGGGTTTCGCCACC
TCTGACTTGAGCGTCGATTTTTGTGATGCTCGTCAGGGGGGCGGAGCCTATGGAAAAACGCCAGCAACGC
GGCCTTTTTACGGTTCCTGGCCTTTTGCTGGCCTTTTGCTCACATGTTCTTTCCTGCGTTATCCCCTGAT
TCTGTGGATAACCGTATTACCGCCTTTGAGTGAGCTGATACCGCTCGCCGCAGCCGAACGACCGAGCGCA
GCGAGTCAGTGAGCGAGGAAGCGGAAGAGCGCCCAATACGCAAACCGCCTCTCCCCGCGCGTTGGCCGAT
TCATTAATGCAGCTGGCACGACAGGTTTCCCGACTGGAAAGCGGGCAGTGAGCGCAACGCAATTAATGTG
AGTTAGCTCACTCATTAGGCACCCCAGGCTTTACACTTTATGCTTCCGGCTCGTATGTTGTGTGGAATTG
TGAGCGGATAACAATTTCACACAGGAAACAGCTATGACCATGATTACGCCAAGCGCGCAATTAACCCTCA
CTAAAGGGAACAAAAGCTGGAGCTGCAAGCTTAATGTAGTCTTATGCAATACTCTTGTAGTCTTGCAACA
TGGTAACGATGAGTTAGCAACATGCCTTACAAGGAGAGAAAAAGCACCGTGCATGCCGATTGGTGGAAGT
AAGGTGGTACGATCGTGCCTTATTAGGAAGGCAACAGACGGGTCTGACATGGATTGGACGAACCACTGAA
TTGCCGCATTGCAGAGATATTGTATTTAAGTGCCTAGCTCGATACATAAACGGGTCTCTCTGGTTAGACC
AGATCTGAGCCTGGGAGCTCTCTGGCTAACTAGGGAACCCACTGCTTAAGCCTCAATAAAGCTTGCCTTG
AGTGCTTCAAGTAGTGTGTGCCCGTCTGTTGTGTGACTCTGGTAACTAGAGATCCCTCAGACCCTTTTAG
TCAGTGTGGAAAATCTCTAGCAGTGGCGCCCGAACAGGGACTTGAAAGCGAAAGGGAAACCAGAGGAGCT
CTCTCGACGCAGGACTCGGCTTGCTGAAGCGCGCACGGCAAGAGGCGAGGGGCGGCGACTGGTGAGTACG
CCAAAAATTTTGACTAGCGGAGGCTAGAAGGAGAGAGATGGGTGCGAGAGCGTCAGTATTAAGCGGGGGA
GAATTAGATCGCGATGGGAAAAAATTCGGTTAAGGCCAGGGGGAAAGAAAAAATATAAATTAAAACATAT
AGTATGGGCAAGCAGGGAGCTAGAACGATTCGCAGTTAATCCTGGCCTGTTAGAAACATCAGAAGGCTGT
AGACAAATACTGGGACAGCTACAACCATCCCTTCAGACAGGATCAGAAGAACTTAGATCATTATATAATA
CAGTAGCAACCCTCTATTGTGTGCATCAAAGGATAGAGATAAAAGACACCAAGGAAGCTTTAGACAAGAT
AGAGGAAGAGCAAAACAAAAGTAAGACCACCGCACAGCAAGCGGCCGCTGATCTTCAGACCTGGAGGAGG
AGATATGAGGGACAATTGGAGAAGTGAATTATATAAATATAAAGTAGTAAAAATTGAACCATTAGGAGTA
GCACCCACCAAGGCAAAGAGAAGAGTGGTGCAGAGAGAAAAAAGAGCAGTGGGAATAGGAGCTTTGTTCC
TTGGGTTCTTGGGAGCAGCAGGAAGCACTATGGGCGCAGCGTCAATGACGCTGACGGTACAGGCCAGACA
ATTATTGTCTGGTATAGTGCAGCAGCAGAACAATTTGCTGAGGGCTATTGAGGCGCAACAGCATCTGTTG
CAACTCACAGTCTGGGGCATCAAGCAGCTCCAGGCAAGAATCCTGGCTGTGGAAAGATACCTAAAGGATC
AACAGCTCCTGGGGATTTGGGGTTGCTCTGGAAAACTCATTTGCACCACTGCTGTGCCTTGGAATGCTAG
TTGGAGTAATAAATCTCTGGAACAGATTTGGAATCACACGACCTGGATGGAGTGGGACAGAGAAATTAAC
AATTACACAAGCTTAATACACTCCTTAATTGAAGAATCGCAAAACCAGCAAGAAAAGAATGAACAAGAAT
TATTGGAATTAGATAAATGGGCAAGTTTGTGGAATTGGTTTAACATAACAAATTGGCTGTGGTATATAAA
ATTATTCATAATGATAGTAGGAGGCTTGGTAGGTTTAAGAATAGTTTTTGCTGTACTTTCTATAGTGAAT
AGAGTTAGGCAGGGATATTCACCATTATCGTTTCAGACCCACCTCCCAACCCCGAGGGGACCCAGAGAGG
GCCTATTTCCCATGATTCCTTCATATTTGCATATACGATACAAGGCTGTTAGAGAGATAATTAGAATTAA
TTTGACTGTAAACACAAAGATATTAGTACAAAATACGTGACGTAGAAAGTAATAATTTCTTGGGTAGTTT
GCAGTTTTAAAATTATGTTTTAAAATGGACTATCATATGCTTACCGTAACTTGAAAGTATTTCGATTTCT
TGGCTTTATATATCTTGTGGAAAGGACGAAACACCGGCAGCGATGAGACTTCATGAGTTTTAGAGCTAGA
AATAGCAAGTTAAAATAAGGCTAGTCCGTTATCAACTTGAAAAAGTGGCACCGAGTCGGTGCTTTTTTAA
GCTTGGCGTAACTAGATCTTGAGACAAATGGCAGTATTCATCCACAATTTTAAAAGAAAAGGGGGGATTG
GGGGGTACAGTGCAGGGGAAAGAATAGTAGACATAATAGCAACAGACATACAAACTAAAGAATTACAAAA
ACAAATTACAAAAATTCAAAATTTTCGGGTTTATTACAGGGACAGCAGAGATCCACTTTGGCGCCGGCTC
GAGGGGG
Features (pLannotate 1.2.2; 29 found; start..end, strand, type, name):
     14..80      +  CDS            small t antigen (fragment): SV40 (simian virus 40) small t antigen
    106..317     +  promoter       EF-1α core promoter: core promoter for human elongation factor EF-1α
    318..1256    +  intron         EF-1α intron A: intron upstream of the start codon of human EF-1α
   1278..1877    +  CDS            PuroR (fragment): puromycin N-acetyltransferase; pac from Streptomyces; confers resistance to puromycin
   1893..2481    +  misc_feature   WPRE: woodchuck hepatitis virus posttranscriptional regulatory element
   2532..2551    +  misc_feature   cPPT/CTS (fragment): central polypurine tract and central termination sequence of HIV-1
   2553..2786    +  LTR            3' LTR (ΔU3): self-inactivating 3' long terminal repeat (LTR) from HIV-1
   2864..2985    +  polyA_signal   SV40 poly(A) signal: SV40 polyadenylation signal
   3025..3160    +  rep_origin     SV40 ori: SV40 origin of replication
   3181..3199    -  promoter       T7 promoter: promoter for bacteriophage T7 RNA polymerase
   3207..3362    +  CDS            lacZα (fragment): LacZα fragment of β-galactosidase; lacZ fragment
   3367..3795    +  rep_origin     f1 ori (sequence partly withheld): f1 bacteriophage origin of replication; arrow indicates direction of (+) strand synthesis
   3848..3952    +  promoter       AmpR promoter: bla
   3953..4813    +  CDS            AmpR: β-lactamase; bla; confers resistance to ampicillin, carbenicillin, and related antibiotics
   4984..5572    +  rep_origin     ori: high-copy-number ColE1/pMB1/pBR322/pUC origin of replication
   5755..5847    +  CDS            lacI (fragment): lac repressor; lacI; The lac repressor binds to the lac operator to inhibit transcription in E. coli. This inhibition can be relieved by adding lactose or isopropyl-β-D-thiogalactopyranoside (IPTG).
   5860..5881    +  protein_bind   CAP binding site: CAP binding activates transcription in the presence of cAMP. E. coli catabolite activator protein
   5896..5926    +  promoter       lac promoter: promoter for the E. coli lac operon
   5934..5950    +  protein_bind   lac operator: The lac repressor binds to the lac operator to inhibit transcription in E. coli. This inhibition can be relieved by adding lactose or isopropyl-β-D-thiogalactopyranoside (IPTG). lac repressor encoded by lacI
   5995..6013    +  promoter       T3 promoter: promoter for bacteriophage T3 RNA polymerase
   6041..6267    +  promoter       RSV promoter: Rous sarcoma virus enhancer/promoter
   6268..6448    +  LTR            5' LTR (truncated): truncated 5' long terminal repeat (LTR) from HIV-1
   6495..6620    +  misc_feature   HIV-1 Ψ: packaging signal of human immunodeficiency virus type 1
   6604..6967    +  CDS            HIV-1 gag (fragment): gag protein from human immunodeficiency virus 1; gag
   7113..7346    +  misc_feature   RRE: The Rev response element (RRE) of HIV-1 allows for Rev-dependent mRNA export from the nucleus to the cytoplasm.
   7723..7749    +  CDS            Rev (fragment): human immunodeficiency virus 1 (HIV-1) Rev protein; rev; enhances nuclear export of unspliced and incompletely spliced viral mRNAs
   7753..7993    +  promoter       U6 promoter: RNA polymerase III promoter for human U6 snRNA
   8023..8098    +  misc_RNA       gRNA scaffold: guide RNA scaffold for the Streptococcus pyogenes CRISPR/Cas9 system
   8154..8271    +  misc_feature   cPPT/CTS: central polypurine tract and central termination sequence of HIV-1
