[The description below was written by a language model from this plasmid's Addgene catalogue record and pLannotate feature annotations shown in this document.]
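Description:
PRKAG1 gRNA (BRDN0001147362) is a third-generation lentiviral CRISPR guide plasmid built on the lentiGuide-Puro backbone. It carries a single guide RNA directed against human PRKAG1 (also known as AMPKG), designed against three listed reference transcripts of the gene. In bacteria it is maintained through a high-copy ColE1/pUC-type origin and selected with ampicillin via the β-lactamase gene. The backbone also retains an f1 origin, an SV40 origin and poly(A) signal, lac regulatory remnants, and T3 and T7 promoters.

The viral genome is transcribed from an RSV promoter fused to a truncated HIV-1 5' LTR, which makes transcription Tat-independent. This is followed by the Ψ packaging signal with a gag fragment, the Rev response element for nuclear export of the genomic RNA, and a cPPT/CTS. It ends in a ΔU3 self-inactivating 3' LTR.

Two expression units sit between the LTRs. A human U6 RNA polymerase III promoter drives the PRKAG1 spacer joined to the Streptococcus pyogenes gRNA scaffold. An EF-1α core promoter with its intron A drives puromycin N-acetyltransferase, allowing selection of transduced mammalian cells. A WPRE downstream enhances transcript expression.

The plasmid does not encode Cas9, so it is meant to be used with a separate Cas9 lentivector or in cells that already express Cas9, where it directs cleavage and knockout of PRKAG1. It is an individual clone from a human kinome gRNA collection whose guides were designed using rules optimised for on-target activity and reduced off-target effects.
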