Addgene plasmid #77747: PRKAG1 gRNA (BRDN0001147362)
Purpose: 3rd generation lentiviral gRNA plasmid targeting human PRKAG1
Depositing lab: John Doench & David Root. Depositing organization: Broad Institute. Publication: Optimized sgRNA design to maximize activity and minimize off-target effects of CRISPR-Cas9. Doench JG, Fusi N, Sullender M, Hegde M, Vaimberg EW, Donovan KF, Smith I, Tothova Z, Wilen C, Orchard R, Virgin HW, Listgarten J, Root DE. Nat Biotechnol. 2016 Jan 18. doi: 10.1038/nbt.3437. PubMed 26780180.
Backbone
  Vector backbone: lentiGuide-Puro
  Backbone manufacturer: Zhang Lab (Addgene plasmid # 52963)
  Vector type: Mammalian Expression, Lentiviral, CRISPR
  Selectable markers: Puromycin
Growth in bacteria
  Bacterial resistance: Ampicillin, 100 μg/mL
  Growth temperature: 37°C
  Growth strain: DH5alpha
  Copy number: High Copy
Gene/Insert
  Gene/Insert name: PRKAG1 (alt names: PRKAG1; NM_001206709.1)
  gRNA/shRNA sequence: GCAGCGATGAGACTTCATGA
  Species: H. sapiens (human)
  Entrez Gene: PRKAG1 (a.k.a. AMPKG)
  Promoter: hU6
  Cloning method: Unknown
  Sequencing primers: 5′ U6-F; 3′ pS2-R
Terms and licenses: Academic/Nonprofit Terms; Industry Terms: Not Available to Industry
Depositor comments: The gRNA was designed to target the following Genbank reference sequence(s): NM_001206709.1,NM_001206710.1,NM_002733.4. Note that this plasmid does NOT contain Cas9. It should be used in conjunction with lentiCas9-Blast (Addgene #52962) or otherwise with cell lines already expressing Cas9. Browse the full kinome gRNA library at http://www.addgene.org/pooled-library/broadgpp-human-kinome/ or visit http://www.broadinstitute.org/rnai/public/ for detailed protocols and information.
How to cite: PRKAG1 gRNA (BRDN0001147362) was a gift from John Doench & David Root (Addgene plasmid # 77747 ; http://n2t.net/addgene:77747 ; RRID:Addgene_77747)
