>Addgene plasmid #77747 | PRKAG1 gRNA (BRDN0001147362) | depositor partial sequence | sequence record 145207 | Target Sequence
GCAGCGATGAGACTTCATGA
