>Addgene plasmid #77747 | PRKAG1 gRNA (BRDN0001147362) | addgene partial sequence | sequence record 188347 | hU6-F
TAGAAAGTAATAATTTCTTGGGTAGTTTGCAGTTTTAAAATTATGTTTTAAAATGGACTATCATATGCTT
ACCGTAACTTGAAAGTATTTCGATTTCTTGGCTTTATATATCTTGTGGAAAGGACGAAACACCGGCAGCG
ATGAGACTTCATGAGTTTTAGAGCTAGAAATAGCAAGTTAAAATAAGGCTAGTCCGTTATCAACTTGAAA
AAGTGGCACCGAGTCGGTGCTTTTTTAAGCTTGGCGTAACTAGATCTTGAGACAAATGGCAGTATTCATC
CACAATTTTAAAAGAAAAGGGGGGATTGGGGGGTACAGTGCAGGGGAAAGAATAGTAGACATAATAGCAA
CAGACATACAAACTAAAGAATTACAAAAACAAATTACAAAAATTCAAAATTTTCGGGTTTATTACAGGGA
CAGCAGAGATCCACTTTGGCGCCGGCTCGAGGGGGCCCGGGTGCAAAGATGGATAAAGTTTTAAACAGAG
AGGAATCTTTGCAGCTAATGGACCTTCTAGGTCTTGAAAGGAGTGGGAATTGGCTCCGGTGCCCGTCAGT
GGGCAGAGCG
